Addgene plasmid #112324: pZNF586-donor
Purpose: CRISPR donor plasmid to tag human transcription factor ZNF586 with GFP
Depositing lab: Kevin White. Depositing organization: University of Chicago.
Backbone
  Vector backbone: pUC19
  Vector type: CRISPR
Growth in bacteria
  Bacterial resistance: Ampicillin, 100 μg/mL
  Growth temperature: 37°C
  Growth strain: DH5alpha
  Copy number: High Copy
Gene/Insert
  Gene/Insert name: ZNF586 homology arms flanking EGFP-IRES-Neo cassette
  Species: H. sapiens (human)
  Mutation: hg38:19:57779607:T>A
  Entrez Gene: ZNF586
  Cloning method: Gibson Cloning
  Sequencing primers: 5′ M13pUC-fwd; 3′ M13pUC-rev
Terms and licenses: Academic/Nonprofit Terms; Industry Terms: Not Available to Industry
Depositor comments: Cloning source: K562. Use with plasmid pZNF586.1.0-gDNA.
How to cite: pZNF586-donor was a gift from Kevin White (Addgene plasmid # 112324 ; http://n2t.net/addgene:112324 ; RRID:Addgene_112324)
