[The description below was written by a language model from this plasmid's Addgene catalogue record and pLannotate feature annotations shown in this document.]
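Description:
pZNF586-donor is a homology-directed repair template for CRISPR-mediated tagging of the endogenous human transcription factor gene ZNF586 with GFP. It is built on the pUC19 backbone by Gibson assembly and is propagated in E. coli as a high-copy plasmid through the ColE1/pUC origin, with ampicillin selection from the β-lactamase gene and its promoter. Remnants of the pUC lac promoter/operator, lacZα and the multiple cloning site flank the insert and play no role in the knock-in.

The payload is an EGFP-IRES-Neo cassette flanked by ZNF586 homology arms, which the record says were cloned from K562 cells. The feature tables detect a stretch of ZNF586 coding sequence in the upstream arm, followed by a short match to a TEV-site/His composite tag, an S-tag, EGFP, the EMCV IRES2 element and a full-length neomycin phosphotransferase gene. No mammalian promoter is annotated. This fits a design in which the cassette is fused in frame to the ZNF586 coding sequence, so that the endogenous promoter would drive both the tagged protein and, via the IRES, G418 resistance for selecting correctly integrated cells. The exact junction and insertion position are not stated.

Beyond NeoR, the downstream arm is not annotated as such. One table calls a short zinc-finger-like match there and the other a small NeoR fragment, both probably weak similarity hits. The two sequence records differ by a single nucleotide in length. A single base change (T>A on chromosome 19, hg38 coordinates) is recorded, but its purpose is not explained. The donor is meant to be used with the companion guide RNA plasmid pZNF586.1.0-gDNA.
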