Features (pLannotate 1.2.2; 18 found; start..end, strand, type, name):
      1..21      +  misc_feature   MCS (fragment): pUC18/19 multiple cloning site
     58..74      -  protein_bind   lac operator: The lac repressor binds to the lac operator to inhibit transcription in E. coli. This inhibition can be relieved by adding lactose or isopropyl-β-D-thiogalactopyranoside (IPTG). lac repressor encoded by lacI
     82..112     -  promoter       lac promoter: promoter for the E. coli lac operon
    127..148     -  protein_bind   CAP binding site: CAP binding activates transcription in the presence of cAMP. E. coli catabolite activator protein
    161..253     -  CDS            lacI (fragment): lac repressor; lacI; The lac repressor binds to the lac operator to inhibit transcription in E. coli. This inhibition can be relieved by adding lactose or isopropyl-β-D-thiogalactopyranoside (IPTG).
    436..1024    -  rep_origin     ori: high-copy-number ColE1/pMB1/pBR322/pUC origin of replication
   1195..2055    -  CDS            AmpR: β-lactamase; bla; confers resistance to ampicillin, carbenicillin, and related antibiotics
   2056..2160    -  promoter       AmpR promoter: bla
   2255..2290    +  CDS            rop (fragment): Rop protein, which maintains plasmids at low copy number; rop
   2392..2491    +  misc_feature   bom (fragment): basis of mobility region from pBR322
   2497..2654    -  CDS            lacZα (fragment): LacZα fragment of β-galactosidase; lacZ fragment
   3054..3344    +  CDS            ZNF586 (fragment): ZN586_HUMAN - Experimental evidence at transcript level: Swiss-Prot protein existence level 2. May be involved in transcriptional regulation. From Homo sapiens (Human).
   3693..3713    +  CDS            capTEV™ (fragment): composite tag for in vivo biotinylation, TEV protease cleavage, and 6xHis tagging
   3727..3771    +  CDS            S-Tag: affinity and epitope tag derived from pancreatic ribonuclease A
   3862..4581    +  CDS            EGFP: the original enhanced GFP (Yang et al., 1996) mammalian codon-optimized
   4619..5204    +  misc_feature   IRES2: internal ribosome entry site (IRES) of the encephalomyocarditis virus (EMCV)
   5286..6089    +  CDS            NeoR/KanR: aminoglycoside phosphotransferase from Tn5; aph(3')-II (or nptII); confers resistance to neomycin, kanamycin, and G418 (Geneticin®)
   6110..6178    +  CDS            Znf250 (fragment): ZN250_MOUSE - Also known as Zfp647, Znf647. Experimental evidence at transcript level: Swiss-Prot protein existence level 2. May be involved in transcriptional regulation. From Mus musculus (Mouse).
>Addgene plasmid #112324 | pZNF586-donor | depositor full sequence | sequence record 211715 | Full Sequence
GACCTGCAGGCATGCAAGCTTGGCGTAATCATGGTCATAGCTGTTTCCTGTGTGAAATTGTTATCCGCTC
ACAATTCCACACAACATACGAGCCGGAAGCATAAAGTGTAAAGCCTGGGGTGCCTAATGAGTGAGCTAAC
TCACATTAATTGCGTTGCGCTCACTGCCCGCTTTCCAGTCGGGAAACCTGTCGTGCCAGCTGCATTAATG
AATCGGCCAACGCGCGGGGAGAGGCGGTTTGCGTATTGGGCGCTCTTCCGCTTCCTCGCTCACTGACTCG
CTGCGCTCGGTCGTTCGGCTGCGGCGAGCGGTATCAGCTCACTCAAAGGCGGTAATACGGTTATCCACAG
AATCAGGGGATAACGCAGGAAAGAACATGTGAGCAAAAGGCCAGCAAAAGGCCAGGAACCGTAAAAAGGC
CGCGTTGCTGGCGTTTTTCCATAGGCTCCGCCCCCCTGACGAGCATCACAAAAATCGACGCTCAAGTCAG
AGGTGGCGAAACCCGACAGGACTATAAAGATACCAGGCGTTTCCCCCTGGAAGCTCCCTCGTGCGCTCTC
CTGTTCCGACCCTGCCGCTTACCGGATACCTGTCCGCCTTTCTCCCTTCGGGAAGCGTGGCGCTTTCTCA
TAGCTCACGCTGTAGGTATCTCAGTTCGGTGTAGGTCGTTCGCTCCAAGCTGGGCTGTGTGCACGAACCC
CCCGTTCAGCCCGACCGCTGCGCCTTATCCGGTAACTATCGTCTTGAGTCCAACCCGGTAAGACACGACT
TATCGCCACTGGCAGCAGCCACTGGTAACAGGATTAGCAGAGCGAGGTATGTAGGCGGTGCTACAGAGTT
CTTGAAGTGGTGGCCTAACTACGGCTACACTAGAAGGACAGTATTTGGTATCTGCGCTCTGCTGAAGCCA
GTTACCTTCGGAAAAAGAGTTGGTAGCTCTTGATCCGGCAAACAAACCACCGCTGGTAGCGGTGGTTTTT
TTGTTTGCAAGCAGCAGATTACGCGCAGAAAAAAAGGATCTCAAGAAGATCCTTTGATCTTTTCTACGGG
GTCTGACGCTCAGTGGAACGAAAACTCACGTTAAGGGATTTTGGTCATGAGATTATCAAAAAGGATCTTC
ACCTAGATCCTTTTAAATTAAAAATGAAGTTTTAAATCAATCTAAAGTATATATGAGTAAACTTGGTCTG
ACAGTTACCAATGCTTAATCAGTGAGGCACCTATCTCAGCGATCTGTCTATTTCGTTCATCCATAGTTGC
CTGACTCCCCGTCGTGTAGATAACTACGATACGGGAGGGCTTACCATCTGGCCCCAGTGCTGCAATGATA
CCGCGAGACCCACGCTCACCGGCTCCAGATTTATCAGCAATAAACCAGCCAGCCGGAAGGGCCGAGCGCA
GAAGTGGTCCTGCAACTTTATCCGCCTCCATCCAGTCTATTAATTGTTGCCGGGAAGCTAGAGTAAGTAG
TTCGCCAGTTAATAGTTTGCGCAACGTTGTTGCCATTGCTACAGGCATCGTGGTGTCACGCTCGTCGTTT
GGTATGGCTTCATTCAGCTCCGGTTCCCAACGATCAAGGCGAGTTACATGATCCCCCATGTTGTGCAAAA
AAGCGGTTAGCTCCTTCGGTCCTCCGATCGTTGTCAGAAGTAAGTTGGCCGCAGTGTTATCACTCATGGT
TATGGCAGCACTGCATAATTCTCTTACTGTCATGCCATCCGTAAGATGCTTTTCTGTGACTGGTGAGTAC
TCAACCAAGTCATTCTGAGAATAGTGTATGCGGCGACCGAGTTGCTCTTGCCCGGCGTCAATACGGGATA
ATACCGCGCCACATAGCAGAACTTTAAAAGTGCTCATCATTGGAAAACGTTCTTCGGGGCGAAAACTCTC
AAGGATCTTACCGCTGTTGAGATCCAGTTCGATGTAACCCACTCGTGCACCCAACTGATCTTCAGCATCT
TTTACTTTCACCAGCGTTTCTGGGTGAGCAAAAACAGGAAGGCAAAATGCCGCAAAAAAGGGAATAAGGG
CGACACGGAAATGTTGAATACTCATACTCTTCCTTTTTCAATATTATTGAAGCATTTATCAGGGTTATTG
TCTCATGAGCGGATACATATTTGAATGTATTTAGAAAAATAAACAAATAGGGGTTCCGCGCACATTTCCC
CGAAAAGTGCCACCTGACGTCTAAGAAACCATTATTATCATGACATTAACCTATAAAAATAGGCGTATCA
CGAGGCCCTTTCGTCTCGCGCGTTTCGGTGATGACGGTGAAAACCTCTGACACATGCAGCTCCCGGAGAC
GGTCACAGCTTGTCTGTAAGCGGATGCCGGGAGCAGACAAGCCCGTCAGGGCGCGTCAGCGGGTGTTGGC
GGGTGTCGGGGCTGGCTTAACTATGCGGCATCAGAGCAGATTGTACTGAGAGTGCACCATATGCGGTGTG
AAATACCGCACAGATGCGTAAGGAGAAAATACCGCATCAGGCGCCATTCGCCATTCAGGCTGCGCAACTG
TTGGGAAGGGCGATCGGTGCGGGCCTCTTCGCTATTACGCCAGCTGGCGAAAGGGGGATGTGCTGCAAGG
CGATTAAGTTGGGTAACGCCAGGGTTTTCCCAGTCACGACGTTGTAAAACGACGGCCAGTGAATTCGAGC
TCGGTACCCTGGGATTAGAGGCATGAGCCACGGTTCTCGGCCACGTATATACCTATTCTTAACAGTCCCT
GACCAAAGGATGTTGTGCTCTAGTCATGTTGGGGGGGGCCTGGACATATTTATATAGTACTCACACGTCA
TCAGCAAATAAGGTTCCACAGGCAAGTTGTTTGCAAATGAAGGAGTTATAGACCCTGCCTTTATTCTGTC
TGTTGACTCATTTAGTCATGCCCTTGACAATATGAGGCCTTCTATATCTGTGATAATGCTAAGCAGCCCC
AACCTCAACCTGAACCCAACTCCCTGTTTGTGCAAATAATTCCATAGACTAGTTTTTTGGTTTGTCAGAT
ACTCTTGTGGGTAGGCTGCATACTCAACAAAGTCAACATGTACCTCACCAGCATTTCTTTGCTTTTAGGT
TGTTGGCATGGAGGGGAAGATGAGGCAGCACCTTCTAAGCAGAGCACGTGTATACATATATACAAAGACC
AGGGAGGTCATAGTGGAGAAAGGCCTTATGAGTGTGGGGAATATAGGAAATTATTTAAGAACAAGTCCTG
CCTCACTGAACCCAGAAGAGATCACAAACACAGGAATGTTCGCACTGGAGAAAGGCCTTATGAGTGCAGC
AAATATGGGAAATTATTTCACCAAAAGCCTACACTCCATATTCATGAGAGATTTCATACTGGGCAAAAGA
CCTATGAGTGCAGTGAGTGTGGAAAATCATTTCACCAAAGCTCTTCACTCTTGCAGCGTCAGACACTTCA
CACTAGAGAAAGGCCTTATGAGTGTATTGAATGTGGGAAAGCCTTTGCTGAAAAGTCCAGTCTCATTAAC
CACAGGAAAGTTCACTCTGGAGCAAAGCGTTATGAATGCAATGAATGTGGGAAGTCCTTTGCTTATACAT
CTAGTCTCATTAAACACAGGAGGATTCACACTGGAGAGAGGCCTTATGAGTGCAGTGAATGTGGGAGATC
CTTTGCTGAAAACTCCAGTCTTATTAAACACTGGGATTCCAACTACTGCAAGCGAGAATCTTTATTTTCA
GGGCGCCGCCAAATTCAAAGAAACCGCTGCTGCTAAATTCGAACGCCAGCACATGGACAGCGGAGGTGGA
GGTTCGAGCGGTCCCTCGGGTTCGTCGAGCCTGGAAGTTCTGTTCCAGGGGCCCCTGTCGTCGAGCGGTC
CCTCGGGTTCGATGGTGAGCAAAGGCGAGGAGCTGTTCACCGGGGTGGTGCCCATCCTGGTCGAGCTGGA
CGGCGACGTAAACGGCCACAAGTTCAGCGTGTCCGGCGAGGGCGAGGGCGATGCCACCTACGGCAAGCTG
ACCCTGAAGTTCATCTGCACCACCGGCAAGCTGCCCGTGCCCTGGCCCACCCTCGTGACCACCCTGACCT
ACGGCGTGCAGTGCTTCAGCCGCTACCCCGACCACATGAAGCAGCACGACTTCTTCAAGTCCGCCATGCC
CGAAGGCTACGTCCAGGAGCGCACCATCTTCTTCAAGGACGACGGCAACTACAAGACCCGCGCCGAGGTG
AAGTTCGAGGGCGACACCCTGGTGAACCGCATCGAGCTGAAGGGCATCGACTTCAAGGAGGACGGCAACA
TCCTGGGGCACAAGCTGGAGTACAACTACAACAGCCACAACGTCTATATCATGGCCGACAAGCAGAAGAA
CGGCATCAAGGTGAACTTCAAGATCCGCCACAACATCGAGGACGGCAGCGTGCAGCTCGCCGACCACTAC
CAGCAGAACACCCCCATCGGCGACGGCCCCGTGCTGCTGCCCGACAACCACTACCTGAGCACCCAGTCCG
CCCTGAGCAAAGACCCCAACGAGAAGCGCGATCACATGGTCCTTAAGGAGTTCGTGACCGCCGCCGGGAT
CACTCTCGGCATGGACGAGCTGTACAAGTAATGATCTAGAGTCGAGTTAATTAAGAATTCCGCCCCCCCC
CCTCTCCCTCCCCCCCCCTAACGTTACTGGCCGAAGCCGCTTGGAATAAGGCCGGTGTGCGTTTGTCTAT
ATGTTATTTTCCACCATATTGCCGTCTTTTGGCAATGTGAGGGCCCGGAAACCTGGCCCTGTCTTCTTGA
CGAGCATTCCTAGGGGTCTTTCCCCTCTCGCCAAAGGAATGCAGGGTCTGTTGAATGTCGTGAAGGAAGC
AGTTCCTCTGGAAGCTTCTTGAAGACAAACAACGTCTGTAGCGACCCTTTGCAGGCAGCGGAACCCCCCA
CCTGGCGACAGGTGCCTCTGCGGCCAAAAGCCACGTGTATAAGATACACCTGCAAAGGCGGCACAACCCC
AGTGCCACGTTGTGAGTTGGATAGTTGTGGAAAGAGTCAAATGGCTCTCCTCAAGCGTATTCAACAAGGG
GCTGAAGGATGCCCAGAAGGTACCCCATTGTATGGGATCTGATCTGGGGCCTCGGTGCACATGCTTTACA
TGTGTTTAGTCGAGGTTAAAAAAACGTCTAGGCCCCCCGAACCACGGGGACGTGGTTTTCCTTTGAAAAA
CACGATGATAATATGGCCACAACCTGTTACATTGCACAAGATAAAAATATATCATCACGAACAGTAAAAC
TGTCTGCTTACATAAACAGTAATACAAGGGGTGTTATGGGATCGGCCATTGAACAAGATGGATTGCACGC
AGGTTCTCCGGCCGCTTGGGTGGAGAGGCTATTCGGCTATGACTGGGCACAACAGACAATCGGCTGCTCT
GATGCCGCCGTGTTCCGGCTGTCAGCGCAGGGGCGCCCGGTTCTTTTTGTCAAGACCGACCTGTCCGGTG
CCCTGAATGAACTGCAGGACGAGGCAGCGCGGCTATCGTGGCTGGCCACGACGGGCGTTCCTTGCGCAGC
TGTGCTCGACGTTGTCACTGAAGCGGGAAGGGACTGGCTGCTATTGGGCGAAGTGCCGGGGCAGGATCTC
CTGTCATCTCACCTTGCTCCTGCCGAGAAAGTATCCATCATGGCTGATGCAATGCGGCGGCTGCATACGC
TTGATCCGGCTACCTGCCCATTCGACCACCAAGCGAAACATCGCATCGAGCGAGCACGTACTCGGATGGA
AGCCGGTCTTGTCGATCAGGATGATCTGGACGAAGAGCATCAGGGGCTCGCGCCAGCCGAACTGTTCGCC
AGGCTCAAGGCGCGCATGCCCGACGGCGAGGATCTCGTCGTGACCCATGGCGATGCCTGCTTGCCGAATA
TCATGGTGGAAAATGGCCGCTTTTCTGGATTCATCGACTGTGGCCGGCTGGGTGTGGCGGACCGCTATCA
GGACATAGCGTTGGCTACCCGTGATATTGCTGAAGAGCTTGGCGGCGAATGGGCTGACCGCTTCCTCGTG
CTTTACGGTATCGCCGCTCCCGATTCGCAGCGCATCGCCTTCTATCGCCTTCTTGACGAGTTCTTCTGAG
TCTGAGAGTTCACACAGGAGAAAGGCCTTATGAATGCGTTGAGTGTGGAAAATCATTTCGCCGAAGCTCT
TCACTCTTGCAGCATCAGAGAGTTCACACTAGAGAAAGGCCTTATGAATGTAGTGAATGTGGGAAATCCT
TTAGCTTAAGGTCCAACCTCATTCACCATCAGCGAGTTCATACTGGAGAAAGGCATGAGTGCGGGCAGTG
TGGGAAATCCTTTAGCCGAAAATCTAGCCTTATTATACATCTGAGAGTTCACACTGGAGAAAGGCCTTAT
GAGTGCAGTGACTGTGGGAAATCCTTTGCTGAAAACTCCAGCCTTATTAAACACTTGAGAGTTCACACTG
GAGAAAGGCCATATGAATGCATTGATTGTGGAAAATCATTTCGCCACAGTTCTTCGTTCCGTCGCCATCA
GAGAGTTCATACTGGAATGAGGCCTTATAAGTGAAGCAAATTTTGGAAATTCTCTTGCCCAGGCTTTTTG
CTCCTTCAAGGCCAGAGAGTTCACACCAGATCAAGGTGTTATGAGTGTGACAAATGGGGAATATTCTTTA
GCTAGAATGCTAGCTTCTTTACATAAAAGAGTGCTCCCACTGAAGAAGTGCCTTTTGAGTGCAATGAATG
TGAGAAAGCCTTCAGCCCTCTCTCATTGGTTACCACAATATTTACATGAGGAAAATACCACAGATGTGGA
GGTAATATTATTTTTTCTTCAATATAACACTGGAGGAAACCCCTTATGAGGATGCCATCTGCCTAAATTG
AATGTCATACATCAAATAGCTGCATACATTCCAGGTATGTGGGAACTGCATAGTATTTTTCGACCTGCCC
AGGTCTCTTGCTAGACTTCTGTGACTTACAGTTCTCTTCTAAAAAGCATTTCACCTTTACCACTTGGCAG
GTGCCCACAGTACATCATTCGCCTAACTCATCATGATCCAG
