Features (pLannotate 1.2.2; 18 found; start..end, strand, type, name):
      1..21      +  misc_feature   MCS (fragment): pUC18/19 multiple cloning site
     58..74      -  protein_bind   lac operator: The lac repressor binds to the lac operator to inhibit transcription in E. coli. This inhibition can be relieved by adding lactose or isopropyl-β-D-thiogalactopyranoside (IPTG). lac repressor encoded by lacI
     82..112     -  promoter       lac promoter: promoter for the E. coli lac operon
    127..148     -  protein_bind   CAP binding site: CAP binding activates transcription in the presence of cAMP. E. coli catabolite activator protein
    161..253     -  CDS            lacI (fragment): lac repressor; lacI; The lac repressor binds to the lac operator to inhibit transcription in E. coli. This inhibition can be relieved by adding lactose or isopropyl-β-D-thiogalactopyranoside (IPTG).
    436..1024    -  rep_origin     ori: high-copy-number ColE1/pMB1/pBR322/pUC origin of replication
   1195..2055    -  CDS            AmpR: β-lactamase; bla; confers resistance to ampicillin, carbenicillin, and related antibiotics
   2056..2160    -  promoter       AmpR promoter: bla
   2255..2290    +  CDS            rop (fragment): Rop protein, which maintains plasmids at low copy number; rop
   2392..2491    +  misc_feature   bom (fragment): basis of mobility region from pBR322
   2497..2654    -  CDS            lacZα (fragment): LacZα fragment of β-galactosidase; lacZ fragment
   3054..3344    +  CDS            ZNF586 (fragment): ZN586_HUMAN - Experimental evidence at transcript level: Swiss-Prot protein existence level 2. May be involved in transcriptional regulation. From Homo sapiens (Human).
   3693..3713    +  CDS            capTEV™ (fragment): composite tag for in vivo biotinylation, TEV protease cleavage, and 6xHis tagging
   3727..3771    +  CDS            S-Tag: affinity and epitope tag derived from pancreatic ribonuclease A
   3862..4581    +  CDS            EGFP: the original enhanced GFP (Yang et al., 1996) mammalian codon-optimized
   4619..5204    +  misc_feature   IRES2: internal ribosome entry site (IRES) of the encephalomyocarditis virus (EMCV)
   5286..6089    +  CDS            NeoR/KanR: aminoglycoside phosphotransferase from Tn5; aph(3')-II (or nptII); confers resistance to neomycin, kanamycin, and G418 (Geneticin®)
   6278..6337    +  CDS            NeoR/KanR (fragment): aminoglycoside phosphotransferase confers resistance to neomycin, kanamycin, and G418 (Geneticin®)
>Addgene plasmid #112324 | pZNF586-donor | addgene full sequence | sequence record 228538 | Addgene NGS Result
GACCTGCAGGCATGCAAGCTTGGCGTAATCATGGTCATAGCTGTTTCCTGTGTGAAATTGTTATCCGCTC
ACAATTCCACACAACATACGAGCCGGAAGCATAAAGTGTAAAGCCTGGGGTGCCTAATGAGTGAGCTAAC
TCACATTAATTGCGTTGCGCTCACTGCCCGCTTTCCAGTCGGGAAACCTGTCGTGCCAGCTGCATTAATG
AATCGGCCAACGCGCGGGGAGAGGCGGTTTGCGTATTGGGCGCTCTTCCGCTTCCTCGCTCACTGACTCG
CTGCGCTCGGTCGTTCGGCTGCGGCGAGCGGTATCAGCTCACTCAAAGGCGGTAATACGGTTATCCACAG
AATCAGGGGATAACGCAGGAAAGAACATGTGAGCAAAAGGCCAGCAAAAGGCCAGGAACCGTAAAAAGGC
CGCGTTGCTGGCGTTTTTCCATAGGCTCCGCCCCCCTGACGAGCATCACAAAAATCGACGCTCAAGTCAG
AGGTGGCGAAACCCGACAGGACTATAAAGATACCAGGCGTTTCCCCCTGGAAGCTCCCTCGTGCGCTCTC
CTGTTCCGACCCTGCCGCTTACCGGATACCTGTCCGCCTTTCTCCCTTCGGGAAGCGTGGCGCTTTCTCA
TAGCTCACGCTGTAGGTATCTCAGTTCGGTGTAGGTCGTTCGCTCCAAGCTGGGCTGTGTGCACGAACCC
CCCGTTCAGCCCGACCGCTGCGCCTTATCCGGTAACTATCGTCTTGAGTCCAACCCGGTAAGACACGACT
TATCGCCACTGGCAGCAGCCACTGGTAACAGGATTAGCAGAGCGAGGTATGTAGGCGGTGCTACAGAGTT
CTTGAAGTGGTGGCCTAACTACGGCTACACTAGAAGAACAGTATTTGGTATCTGCGCTCTGCTGAAGCCA
GTTACCTTCGGAAAAAGAGTTGGTAGCTCTTGATCCGGCAAACAAACCACCGCTGGTAGCGGTGGTTTTT
TTGTTTGCAAGCAGCAGATTACGCGCAGAAAAAAAGGATCTCAAGAAGATCCTTTGATCTTTTCTACGGG
GTCTGACGCTCAGTGGAACGAAAACTCACGTTAAGGGATTTTGGTCATGAGATTATCAAAAAGGATCTTC
ACCTAGATCCTTTTAAATTAAAAATGAAGTTTTAAATCAATCTAAAGTATATATGAGTAAACTTGGTCTG
ACAGTTACCAATGCTTAATCAGTGAGGCACCTATCTCAGCGATCTGTCTATTTCGTTCATCCATAGTTGC
CTGACTCCCCGTCGTGTAGATAACTACGATACGGGAGGGCTTACCATCTGGCCCCAGTGCTGCAATGATA
CCGCGAGACCCACGCTCACCGGCTCCAGATTTATCAGCAATAAACCAGCCAGCCGGAAGGGCCGAGCGCA
GAAGTGGTCCTGCAACTTTATCCGCCTCCATCCAGTCTATTAATTGTTGCCGGGAAGCTAGAGTAAGTAG
TTCGCCAGTTAATAGTTTGCGCAACGTTGTTGCCATTGCTACAGGCATCGTGGTGTCACGCTCGTCGTTT
GGTATGGCTTCATTCAGCTCCGGTTCCCAACGATCAAGGCGAGTTACATGATCCCCCATGTTGTGCAAAA
AAGCGGTTAGCTCCTTCGGTCCTCCGATCGTTGTCAGAAGTAAGTTGGCCGCAGTGTTATCACTCATGGT
TATGGCAGCACTGCATAATTCTCTTACTGTCATGCCATCCGTAAGATGCTTTTCTGTGACTGGTGAGTAC
TCAACCAAGTCATTCTGAGAATAGTGTATGCGGCGACCGAGTTGCTCTTGCCCGGCGTCAATACGGGATA
ATACCGCGCCACATAGCAGAACTTTAAAAGTGCTCATCATTGGAAAACGTTCTTCGGGGCGAAAACTCTC
AAGGATCTTACCGCTGTTGAGATCCAGTTCGATGTAACCCACTCGTGCACCCAACTGATCTTCAGCATCT
TTTACTTTCACCAGCGTTTCTGGGTGAGCAAAAACAGGAAGGCAAAATGCCGCAAAAAAGGGAATAAGGG
CGACACGGAAATGTTGAATACTCATACTCTTCCTTTTTCAATATTATTGAAGCATTTATCAGGGTTATTG
TCTCATGAGCGGATACATATTTGAATGTATTTAGAAAAATAAACAAATAGGGGTTCCGCGCACATTTCCC
CGAAAAGTGCCACCTGACGTCTAAGAAACCATTATTATCATGACATTAACCTATAAAAATAGGCGTATCA
CGAGGCCCTTTCGTCTCGCGCGTTTCGGTGATGACGGTGAAAACCTCTGACACATGCAGCTCCCGGAGAC
GGTCACAGCTTGTCTGTAAGCGGATGCCGGGAGCAGACAAGCCCGTCAGGGCGCGTCAGCGGGTGTTGGC
GGGTGTCGGGGCTGGCTTAACTATGCGGCATCAGAGCAGATTGTACTGAGAGTGCACCATATGCGGTGTG
AAATACCGCACAGATGCGTAAGGAGAAAATACCGCATCAGGCGCCATTCGCCATTCAGGCTGCGCAACTG
TTGGGAAGGGCGATCGGTGCGGGCCTCTTCGCTATTACGCCAGCTGGCGAAAGGGGGATGTGCTGCAAGG
CGATTAAGTTGGGTAACGCCAGGGTTTTCCCAGTCACGACGTTGTAAAACGACGGCCAGTGAATTCGAGC
TCGGTACCCCSRGATTAGAGGCATGAGCCACGGTTCTCGGCCACGTATATACCTATTCTTAACAGTCCCT
GACCAAAGGATGTTGTGCTCTAGTCATGTTGGGGGGGGCCTGGACATATTTATATAGTACTCACACGTCA
TCAGCAAATAAGGTTCCACAGGCAAGTTGTTTGCAAATGAAGGAGTTATAGACCCTGCCTTTATTCTGTC
TGTTGACTCATTTAGTCATGCCCTTGACAATATGAGGCCTTCTATATCTGTGATAATGCTAAGCAGCCCC
AACCTCAACCTGAACCCAACTCCCTGTTTGTGCAAATAATTCCATAGACTAGTTTTTTGGTTTGTCAGAT
ACTCTTGTGGGTAGGCTGCATACTCAACAAAGTCAACATGTACCTCACCAGCATTTCTTTGCTTTTAGGT
TGTTGGCATGGAGGGGAAGATGAGGCAGCACCTTCTAAGCAGAGCACGTGTATACATATATACAAAGACC
AGGGAGGTCATAGTGGAGAAAGGCCTTATGAGTGTGGGGAATATAGGAAATTATTTAAGAACAAGTCCTG
CCTCACTGAACCCAGAAGAGATCACAAACACAGGAATGTTCGCACTGGAGAAAGGCCTTATGAGTGCAGC
AAATATGGGAAATTATTTCACCAAAAGCCTACACTCCATATTCATGAGAGATTTCATACTGGGCAAAAGA
CCTATGAGTGCAGTGAGTGTGGAAAATCATTTCACCAAAGCTCTTCACTCTTGCAGCGTCAGACACTTCA
CACTAGAGAAAGGCCTTATGAGTGTATTGAATGTGGGAAAGCCTTTGCTGAAAAGTCCAGTCTCATTAAC
CACAGGAAAGTTCACTCTGGAGCAAAGCGTTATGAATGCAATGAATGTGGGAAGTCCTTTGCTTATACAT
CTAGTCTCATTAAACACAGGAGGATTCACACTGGAGAGAGGCCTTATGAGTGCAGTGAATGTGGGAGATC
CTTTGCTGAAAACTCCAGTCTTATTAAACACTGGGATTCCAACTACTGCAAGCGAGAATCTTTATTTTCA
GGGCGCCGCCAAATTCAAAGAAACCGCTGCTGCTAAATTCGAACGCCAGCACATGGACAGCGGAGGTGGA
GGTTCGAGCGGTCCCTCGGGTTCGTCGAGCCTGGAAGTTCTGTTCCAGGGGCCCCTGTCGTCGAGCGGTC
CCTCGGGTTCGATGGTGAGCAAAGGCGAGGAGCTGTTCACCGGGGTGGTGCCCATCCTGGTCGAGCTGGA
CGGCGACGTAAACGGCCACAAGTTCAGCGTGTCCGGCGAGGGCGAGGGCGATGCCACCTACGGCAAGCTG
ACCCTGAAGTTCATCTGCACCACCGGCAAGCTGCCCGTGCCCTGGCCCACCCTCGTGACCACCCTGACCT
ACGGCGTGCAGTGCTTCAGCCGCTACCCCGACCACATGAAGCAGCACGACTTCTTCAAGTCCGCCATGCC
CGAAGGCTACGTCCAGGAGCGCACCATCTTCTTCAAGGACGACGGCAACTACAAGACCCGCGCCGAGGTG
AAGTTCGAGGGCGACACCCTGGTGAACCGCATCGAGCTGAAGGGCATCGACTTCAAGGAGGACGGCAACA
TCCTGGGGCACAAGCTGGAGTACAACTACAACAGCCACAACGTCTATATCATGGCCGACAAGCAGAAGAA
CGGCATCAAGGTGAACTTCAAGATCCGCCACAACATCGAGGACGGCAGCGTGCAGCTCGCCGACCACTAC
CAGCAGAACACCCCCATCGGCGACGGCCCCGTGCTGCTGCCCGACAACCACTACCTGAGCACCCAGTCCG
CCCTGAGCAAAGACCCCAACGAGAAGCGCGATCACATGGTCCTTAAGGAGTTCGTGACCGCCGCCGGGAT
CACTCTCGGCATGGACGAGCTGTACAAGTAATGATCTAGAGTCGAGTTAATTAAGAATTCCGCCCCCCCC
CCTCTCCCTCCCCCCCCCTAACGTTACTGGCCGAAGCCGCTTGGAATAAGGCCGGTGTGCGTTTGTCTAT
ATGTTATTTTCCACCATATTGCCGTCTTTTGGCAATGTGAGGGCCCGGAAACCTGGCCCTGTCTTCTTGA
CGAGCATTCCTAGGGGTCTTTCCCCTCTCGCCAAAGGAATGCAGGGTCTGTTGAATGTCGTGAAGGAAGC
AGTTCCTCTGGAAGCTTCTTGAAGACAAACAACGTCTGTAGCGACCCTTTGCAGGCAGCGGAACCCCCCA
CCTGGCGACAGGTGCCTCTGCGGCCAAAAGCCACGTGTATAAGATACACCTGCAAAGGCGGCACAACCCC
AGTGCCACGTTGTGAGTTGGATAGTTGTGGAAAGAGTCAAATGGCTCTCCTCAAGCGTATTCAACAAGGG
GCTGAAGGATGCCCAGAAGGTACCCCATTGTATGGGATCTGATCTGGGGCCTCGGTGCACATGCTTTACA
TGTGTTTAGTCGAGGTTAAAAAAACGTCTAGGCCCCCCGAACCACGGGGACGTGGTTTTCCTTTGAAAAA
CACGATGATAATATGGCCACAACCTGTTACATTGCACAAGATAAAAATATATCATCACGAACAGTAAAAC
TGTCTGCTTACATAAACAGTAATACAAGGGGTGTTATGGGATCGGCCATTGAACAAGATGGATTGCACGC
AGGTTCTCCGGCCGCTTGGGTGGAGAGGCTATTCGGCTATGACTGGGCACAACAGACAATCGGCTGCTCT
GATGCCGCCGTGTTCCGGCTGTCAGCGCAGGGGCGCCCGGTTCTTTTTGTCAAGACCGACCTGTCCGGTG
CCCTGAATGAACTGCAGGACGAGGCAGCGCGGCTATCGTGGCTGGCCACGACGGGCGTTCCTTGCGCAGC
TGTGCTCGACGTTGTCACTGAAGCGGGAAGGGACTGGCTGCTATTGGGCGAAGTGCCGGGGCAGGATCTC
CTGTCATCTCACCTTGCTCCTGCCGAGAAAGTATCCATCATGGCTGATGCAATGCGGCGGCTGCATACGC
TTGATCCGGCTACCTGCCCATTCGACCACCAAGCGAAACATCGCATCGAGCGAGCACGTACTCGGATGGA
AGCCGGTCTTGTCGATCAGGATGATCTGGACGAAGAGCATCAGGGGCTCGCGCCAGCCGAACTGTTCGCC
AGGCTCAAGGCGCGCATGCCCGACGGCGAGGATCTCGTCGTGACCCATGGCGATGCCTGCTTGCCGAATA
TCATGGTGGAAAATGGCCGCTTTTCTGGATTCATCGACTGTGGCCGGCTGGGTGTGGCGGACCGCTATCA
GGACATAGCGTTGGCTACCCGTGATATTGCTGAAGAGCTTGGCGGCGAATGGGCTGACCGCTTCCTCGTG
CTTTACGGTATCGCCGCTCCCGATTCGCAGCGCATCGCCTTCTATCGCCTTCTTGACGAGTTCTTCTGAG
TCTGAGAGTTCACACAGGAGAAAGGCCTTATGAGTGCAGTGACTGTGGGAAATCCTTTGCTGAAAACTCC
AGCCTTATTAAACACTTGAGAGTTCACACTGGAGAAAGGCCATATGAATGCATTGATTGTGGAAAATCAT
TTCGCCACAGTTCTTCGTTCCGTCGCCATCAGAGAGTTCATACTGGAATCGCCGCTCCCGATTCGCAGCG
CATCGCCTTCTATCGCCTTCTTGACGAGTTCTTCTGAGTCTGAGAGTTCACACAGGAGAAAGGCCTTATG
AGTGCAGTGACTGTGGGAAATCCTTTGCTGAAAACTCCAGCCTTATTAAACACTTGAGAGTTCACACTGG
AGAAAGGCCATATGAATGCATTGATTGTGGAAAATCATTTCGCCACAGTTCTTCGTTCCGTCGCCATCAG
AGAGTTCATACTGGAATGAGGCCTTATAAGTGAAGCAAATTTTGGAAATTCTCTTGCCCAGGCTTTTTGC
TCCTTCAAGGCCAGAGAGTTCACACCAGATCAAGGTGTTATGAGTGTGACAAATGGGGAATATTCTTTAG
CTAGAATGCTAGCTTCTTTACATAAAAGAGTGCTCCCACTGAAGAAGTGCCTTTTGAGTGCAATGAATGT
GAGAAAGCCTTCAGCCCTCTCTCATTGGTTACCACAATATTTACATGAGGAAAATACCACAGATGTGGAG
GTAATATTATTTTTTCTTCAATATAACACTGGAGGAAACCCCTTATGAGGATGCCATCTGCCTAAATTGA
ATGTCATACATCAAATAGCTGCATACATTCCAGGTATGTGGGAACTGCATAGTATTTTTCGACCTGCCCA
GGTCTCTTGCTAGACTTCTGTGACTTACAGTTCTCTTCTAAAAAGCATTTCACCTTTACCACTTGGCAGG
TGCCCACAGTACATCATTCGCCTAACTCATCATGATCCAG
